>Addgene plasmid #87026 | pFA6a-PAmCherry-KanMX6 | addgene full sequence | sequence record 172997 | Addgene NGS Result
CATACACATACGATTTAGGTGACACTATAGAACGCGGCCGCCAGCTGAAGCTTCGTACGCTGCAGGTCGA
CGGATCCCCGGGTTAATTAACGTGAGCAAGGGCGAGGAGGATAACATGGCCATCATTAAGGAGTTCATGC
GCTTCAAGGTGCACATGGAGGGGTCCGTGAACGGCCACGTGTTCGAGATCGAGGGCGAGGGCGAGGGCCG
CCCCTACGAGGGCACCCAGACCGCCAAGCTGAAGGTGACCAAGGGCGGCCCCCTGCCCTTCACCTGGGAC
ATCCTGAGCCCTCAGTTCATGTACGGCTCCAATGCCTACGTGAAGCACCCCGCCGACATCCCCGACTACT
TTAAGCTGTCCTTCCCCGAGGGCTTCAAGTGGGAGCGCGTGATGAAATTCGAGGACGGCGGCGTGGTGAC
CGTGACCCAGGACTCCTCCCTGCAGGACGGCGAGTTCATCTACAAGGTGAAGCTGCGCGGCACCAACTTC
CCCTCCGACGGCCCCGTGATGCAGAAGAAGACCATGGGCTGGGAGGCCCTCTCCGAGCGGATGTACCCCG
AGGACGGCGCCCTGAAGGGCGAGGTCAAGCCCAGAGTGAAGCTGAAGGACGGCGGCCACTACGACGCTGA
GGTCAAGACCACCTACAAGGCCAAGAAGCCCGTGCAGCTGCCCGGCGCCTACAACGTCAACCGCAAGCTG
GACATCACCAGCCACAACGAGGACTACACCATCGTGGAGCAGTACGAGAGAGCCGAGGGCCGCCACTCCA
CCGGCGGCATGGACGAGCTGTACAAGTAGGGCGCGCCACTTCTAAATAAGCGAATTTCTTATGATTTATG
ATTTTTATTATTAAATAAGTTATAAAAAAAATAAGTGTATACAAATTTTAAAGTGACTCTTAGGTTTTAA
AACGAAAATTCTTATTCTTGAGTAACTCTTTCCTGTAGGTCAGGTTGCTTTCTCAGGTATAGTATGAGGT
CGCTCTTATTGACCACACCTCTACCGGCAGATCCGCTAGGGATAACAGGGTAATATAGATCTGTTTAGCT
TGCCTCGTCCCCGCCGGGTCACCCGGCCAGCGACATGGAGGCCCAGAATACCCTCCTTGACAGTCTTGAC
GTGCGCAGCTCAGGGGCATGATGTGACTGTCGCCCGTACATTTAGCCCATACATCCCCATGTATAATCAT
TTGCATCCATACATTTTGATGGCCGCACGGCGCGAAGCAAAAATTACGGCTCCTCGCTGCAGACCTGCGA
GCAGGGAAACGCTCCCCTCACAGACGCGTTGAATTGTCCCCACGCCGCGCCCCTGTAGAGAAATATAAAA
GGTTAGGATTTGCCACTGAGGTTCTTCTTTCATATACTTCCTTTTAAAATCTTGCTAGGATACAGTTCTC
ACATCACATCCGAACATAAACAACCATGGGTAAGGAAAAGACTCACGTTTCGAGGCCGCGATTAAATTCC
AACATGGATGCTGATTTATATGGGTATAAATGGGCTCGCGATAATGTCGGGCAATCAGGTGCGACAATCT
ATCGATTGTATGGGAAGCCCGATGCGCCAGAGTTGTTTCTGAAACATGGCAAAGGTAGCGTTGCCAATGA
TGTTACAGATGAGATGGTCAGACTAAACTGGCTGACGGAATTTATGCCTCTTCCGACCATCAAGCATTTT
ATCCGTACTCCTGATGATGCATGGTTACTCACCACTGCGATCCCCGGCAAAACAGCATTCCAGGTATTAG
AAGAATATCCTGATTCAGGTGAAAATATTGTTGATGCGCTGGCAGTGTTCCTGCGCCGGTTGCATTCGAT
TCCTGTTTGTAATTGTCCTTTTAACAGCGATCGCGTATTTCGTCTCGCTCAGGCGCAATCACGAATGAAT
AACGGTTTGGTTGATGCGAGTGATTTTGATGACGAGCGTAATGGCTGGCCTGTTGAACAAGTCTGGAAAG
AAATGCATAAGCTTTTGCCATTCTCACCGGATTCAGTCGTCACTCATGGTGATTTCTCACTTGATAACCT
TATTTTTGACGAGGGGAAATTAATAGGTTGTATTGATGTTGGACGAGTCGGAATCGCAGACCGATACCAG
GATCTTGCCATCCTATGGAACTGCCTCGGTGAGTTTTCTCCTTCATTACAGAAACGGCTTTTTCAAAAAT
ATGGTATTGATAATCCTGATATGAATAAATTGCAGTTTCATTTGATGCTCGATGAGTTTTTCTAATCAGT
ACTGACAATAAAAAGATTCTTGTTTTCAAGAACTTGTCATTTGTATAGTTTTTTTATATTGTAGTTGTTC
TATTTTAATCAAATGTTAGCGTGATTTATATTTTTTTTCGCCTCGACATCATCTGCCCAGATGCGAAGTT
AAGTGCGCAGAAAGTAATATCATGCGTCAATCGTATGTGAATGCTGGTCGCTATACTGCTGTCGATTCGA
TACTAACGCCGCCATCCAGTTTAAACGAGCTCGAATTCATCGATGATATCAGATCCACTAGTGGCCTATG
CGGCCGCGGATCTGCCGGTCTCCCTATAGTGAGTCGTATTAATTTCGATAAGCCAGGTTAACCTGCATTA
ATGAATCGGCCAACGCGCGGGGAGAGGCGGTTTGCGTATTGGGCGCTCTTCCGCTTCCTCGCTCACTGAC
TCGCTGCGCTCGGTCGTTCGGCTGCGGCGAGCGGTATCAGCTCACTCAAAGGCGGTAATACGGTTATCCA
CAGAATAAGGGGATAACGCAGGAAAGAACATGTGAGCAAAAGGCAAGCAAAAGGCCAGGAACCGTAAAAA
GGCCGCGTTGCTGGCGTTTTTCCATAGGCTCCGCCCCCCTGACGAGCATCACAAAAATCGACGCTCAAGT
CAGAGGTGGCGAAACCCGACAGGACTATAAAGATACCAGGCGTTTCCCCCTGGAAGCTCCCTCGTGCGCT
CTCCTGTTCCGACCCTGCCGCTTACCGGATACCTGTCCGCCTTTCTCCCTTCGGGAAGCGTGGCGCTTTC
TCATAGCTCACGCTGTAGGTATCTCAGTTCGGTGTAGGTCGTTCGCTCCAAGCTGGGCTGTGTGCACGAA
CCCCCCGTTCAGCCCGACCGCTGCGCCTTATCCGGTAACTATCGTCTTGAGTCCAACCCGGTAAGACACG
ACTTATCGCCACTGGCAGCAGCCACTGGTAACAGGATTAGCAGAGCGAGGTATGTAGGCGGTGCTACAGA
GTTCTTGAAGTGGTGGCCTAACTACGGCTACACTAGAAGAACAGTATTTGGTATCTGCGCTCTGCTGAAG
CCAGTTACCTTCGGAAAAAGAGTTGGTAGCTCTTGATCCGGCAAACAAACCACCGCTGGTAGCGGTGGTT
TTTTTGTTTGCAAGCAGCAGATTACGCGCAGAAAAAAAGGATCTCAAGAAGATCCTTTGATCTTTTCTAC
GGGGTCTGACGCTCAGTGGAACGAAAACTCACGTTAAGGGATTTTGGTCATGAGATTATCAAAAAGGATC
TTCACCTAGATCCTTTTAAATTAAAAATGAAGTTTTAAATCAATCTAAAGTATATATGAGTAAACTTGGT
CTGACAGTTACCAATGCTTAATCAGTGAGGCACCTATCTCAGCGATCTGTCTATTTCGTTCATCCATAGT
TGCCTGACTCCCCGTCGTGTAGATAACTACGATACGGGAGGGCTTACCATCTGGCCCCAGTGCTGCAATG
ATACCGCGAGACCCACGCTCACCGGCTCCAGATTTATAAGCAATAAACCAGCCAGCCGGAAGGGCCGAGC
GCAGAAGTGGTCCTGCAACTTTATCCGCCTCCATCCAGTCTATTAATTGTTGCCGGGAAGCTAGAGTAAG
TAGTTCGCCAGTTAATAGTTTGCGCAACGTTGTTGCCATTGCTACAGGCATCGTGGTGTCACGCTCGTCG
TTTGGTATGGCTTCATTCAGCTCCGGTTCCCAACGATCAAGGCGAGTTACATGATCCCCCATGTTGTGCA
AAAAAGCGGTTAGCTCCTTCGGTCCTCCGATCGTTGTCAGAAGTAAGTTGGCCGCAGTGTTATCACTCAT
GGTTATGGCAGCACTGCATAATTCTCTTACTGTCATGCCATCCGTAAGATGCTTTTCTGTGACTGGTGAG
TACTCAACCAAGTCATTCTGAGAATAGTGTATGCGGCGACCGAGTTGCTCTTGCCCGGCGTCAATACGGG
ATAATACCGCGCCACATAGCAGAACTTTAAAAGTGCTCATCATTGGAAAACGTTCTTCGGGGCGAAAACT
CTCAAGGATCTTACCGCTGTTGAGATCCAGTTCGATGTAACCCACTCGTGCACCCAACTGATCTTCAGCA
TCTTTTACTTTCACCAGCGTTTCTGGGTGAGCAAAAACAGGAAGGCAAAATGCCGCAAAAAAGGGAATAA
GGGCGACACGGAAATGTTGAATACTCATACTCTTCCTTTTTCAATATTATTGAAGCATTTATCAGGGTTA
TTGTCTCATGAGCGGATACATATTTGAATGTATTTAGAAAAATAAACAAATAGGGGTTCCGCGCACATTT
CCCCGAAAAGTGCCACCTGACGTCTAAGAAACCATTATTATCATGACATTAACCTATAAAAATAGGCGTA
TCACGAGGCCCTTTCGTCTCGCGCGTTTCGGTGATGACGGTGAAAACCTCTGACACATGCAGCTCCCGGA
GACGGTCACAGCTTGTCTGTAAGCGGATGCCGGGAGCAGACAAGCCCGTCAGGGCGCGTCAGCGGGTGTT
GGCGGGTGTCGGGGCTGGCTTAACTATGCGGCATCAGAGCAGATTGTACTGAGAGTGCACCATATGGACA
TATTGTCGTTAGAACGCGGCTACAATTAATACATAACCTTATGTAT
Features (pLannotate 1.2.2; 11 found; start..end, strand, type, name):
     13..31      +  promoter       SP6 promoter: promoter for bacteriophage SP6 RNA polymerase
     92..798     +  CDS            PAmCherry1 (fragment): photoactivatable monomeric derivative of DsRed fluorescent protein (Subach et al., 2009) mammalian codon-optimized
    820..1007    +  terminator     ADH1 terminator: S. cerevisiae ADH1; transcription terminator for the S. cerevisiae alcohol dehydrogenase 1 (ADH1) gene
   1082..2438    +  gene           kanMX: yeast selectable marker conferring kanamycin resistance (Wach et al., 1994)
   2543..2561    -  promoter       T7 promoter: promoter for bacteriophage T7 RNA polymerase
   2583..2636    -  CDS            lacI (fragment): lac repressor; lacI; The lac repressor binds to the lac operator to inhibit transcription in E. coli. This inhibition can be relieved by adding lactose or isopropyl-β-D-thiogalactopyranoside (IPTG).
   2819..3407    -  rep_origin     ori: high-copy-number ColE1/pMB1/pBR322/pUC origin of replication
   3578..4438    -  CDS            AmpR: β-lactamase; bla; confers resistance to ampicillin, carbenicillin, and related antibiotics
   4439..4543    -  promoter       AmpR promoter: bla
   4638..4673    +  CDS            rop (fragment): Rop protein, which maintains plasmids at low copy number; rop
   4775..4826    +  misc_feature   bom (fragment): basis of mobility region from pBR322
