[The description below was written by a language model from this plasmid's Addgene catalogue record and pLannotate feature annotations shown in this document.]
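Description:
pFA6a-PAmCherry-KanMX6 is a PCR-template tagging plasmid of the pFA6a-KanMX6 family, built for adding a C-terminal PAmCherry tag to genes in the fission yeast Schizosaccharomyces pombe. It is a 4,876 nt plasmid maintained in E. coli through a high-copy ColE1/pUC-type origin and an ampicillin resistance gene (β-lactamase with its own bla promoter). No yeast origin of replication or centromere is annotated, consistent with a module intended to be integrated into the genome rather than kept as an episome. Short remnants of lacI, rop and the pBR322 bom region are backbone leftovers with no evident function, and SP6 and T7 phage promoters flank the cassette as in other vectors of this series.

The payload is a roughly 0.7 kb PAmCherry1 coding sequence, a photoactivatable monomeric red fluorescent protein derived from DsRed and annotated as mammalian codon-optimized. It is called as a fragment, and no promoter is annotated upstream apart from the SP6 promoter, which fits a tag designed to be fused in frame to the 3′ end of a target open reading frame and expressed from that gene's native promoter. The tag is followed by the S. cerevisiae ADH1 terminator, which supplies transcription termination for the fusion, and then by the kanMX marker, which allows selection of yeast integrants (typically with G418). In this vector family the tag–terminator–marker module is usually amplified with primers carrying homology to the target locus and inserted by homologous recombination, though the record itself states only the tagging purpose. Because PAmCherry is dark until photoactivated, such fusions are suited to single-molecule localization and tracking microscopy of endogenously expressed proteins.
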