Addgene plasmid #87026: pFA6a-PAmCherry-KanMX6
Purpose: Tag S. pombe genes in C terminal with PAmCherry
Depositing lab: Julien Berro. Depositing organization: Yale University.
Backbone
  Vector backbone: pFA6a-KanMX6
  Vector type: Bacterial Expression, Yeast Expression
Growth in bacteria
  Bacterial resistance: Ampicillin, 100 μg/mL
  Growth temperature: 37°C
  Growth strain: DH5alpha
  Copy number: Unknown
Gene/Insert
  Gene/Insert name: PAmCherry
  Insert size (bp): 708
Terms and licenses: Academic/Nonprofit Terms; Industry Terms: Not Available to Industry
How to cite: pFA6a-PAmCherry-KanMX6 was a gift from Julien Berro (Addgene plasmid # 87026 ; http://n2t.net/addgene:87026 ; RRID:Addgene_87026)
